Addgene plasmid #180426: pLenti-gRNA-puro
Purpose: Expresses puromycin resistance gene and scrambled gRNA for stable integration in mammalian cells; useful as control and template for new gRNAs by mutagenesis.
Depositing lab: Moshe Szyf. Depositing organization: McGill University. Publication: Unraveling the functional role of DNA demethylation at specific promoters by targeted steric blockage of DNA methyltransferase with CRISPR/dCas9. Sapozhnikov DM, Szyf M. Nat Commun. 2021 Sep 29;12(1):5711. doi: 10.1038/s41467-021-25991-9. PubMed 34588447.
Backbone
  Vector backbone: pLenti_puro
  Backbone size w/o insert (bp): 6487
  Total vector size (bp): 6960
  Modifications to backbone: The CMV promoter in the original pLenti-puro (Addgene #39481) was removed with the restriction enzymes ClaI and BamHI followed by blunting and self-ligation.
  Vector type: Mammalian Expression, Lentiviral, CRISPR
  Selectable markers: Puromycin
Growth in bacteria
  Bacterial resistance: Ampicillin, 100 μg/mL
  Growth temperature: 37°C
  Growth strain: NEB Stable
  Copy number: Unknown
Gene/Insert
  Gene/Insert name: gRNAscr (alt name: Universal mammalian negative control (scrambled) gRNA)
  gRNA/shRNA sequence: GCACTACCAGAGCTAACTCA
  Insert size (bp): 467
  Promoter: human U6
  Cloning method: Restriction Enzyme; 5′ cloning site EcoRI (not destroyed); 3′ cloning site EcoRI (not destroyed)
  Sequencing primers: 5′ BGH-reverse
Resource information
  A portion of this plasmid was derived from a plasmid made by: Plasmid backbone was pLenti-puro (Addgene #39481) with the CMV promoter removed by ClaI and BamHI double digest followed by blunting and self-ligation/circularization. gRNA scaffold sequence was obtained from Prashant Mali et al (Science, 2013) and made by gene synthesis, TA-cloning into pCR™ 2.1-TOPO™ TA vector, and transfer to modified pLenti-puro using EcoRI.
Terms and licenses: Academic/Nonprofit Terms; Industry Terms: Not Available to Industry
How to cite: pLenti-gRNA-puro was a gift from Moshe Szyf (Addgene plasmid # 180426 ; http://n2t.net/addgene:180426 ; RRID:Addgene_180426)
