[The description below was written by a language model from this plasmid's Addgene catalogue record and the feature table of its GenBank file.]
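Description:
pLenti-gRNA-puro is a 6,960 bp lentiviral CRISPR guide RNA vector for stable integration in mammalian cells. It was built on the pLenti-puro backbone, from which the original CMV promoter was removed by ClaI/BamHI digestion, blunting and self-ligation. The viral portion has a third-generation-style layout. An RSV promoter fused to a truncated HIV-1 5' LTR drives genomic RNA production in packaging cells. This is followed by the Psi packaging signal, the Rev response element for Rev-dependent nuclear export, and a self-inactivating Delta-U3 3' LTR with a downstream SV40 polyadenylation signal. In bacteria the plasmid replicates from a high-copy ColE1/pUC-type origin and is selected with ampicillin through beta-lactamase. An f1 origin and flanking lac, T7 and T3 elements are also annotated in the plasmid backbone.

The payload is a 467 bp synthesized cassette inserted at an EcoRI site. In it, the human U6 RNA polymerase III promoter transcribes a scrambled, non-targeting spacer joined to the Streptococcus pyogenes Cas9 gRNA scaffold. In the feature table this cassette lies in reverse orientation relative to the viral genome. Remnants of the parental expression region (an attB2 site and V5 and 6xHis tag sequences) remain nearby, but with the CMV promoter deleted they have no evident function. Downstream, an SV40 enhancer/early promoter drives puromycin N-acetyltransferase, allowing selection of transduced cells. No Cas9 is encoded, so the nuclease or dCas9 must be supplied separately. The record describes the plasmid as a universal mammalian negative-control gRNA vector and as a template for making new guides by mutagenesis of the spacer. The associated work used dCas9 to sterically block DNA methyltransferases at specific promoters.
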