LOCUS       Exported 6960 bp ds-DNA circular SYN 18-FEB-2022
DEFINITION  Expresses puromycin resistance gene and scrambled gRNA for stable
            integration in mammalian cells; useful as control and template for
            new gRNAs by mutagenesis..
ACCESSION   .
VERSION     .
KEYWORDS    pLenti-gRNA-puro
SOURCE      synthetic DNA construct
  ORGANISM  synthetic DNA construct
REFERENCE   1 (bases 1 to 6960)
  AUTHORS   Sapozhnikov DM, Szyf M
  TITLE     Unraveling the functional role of DNA demethylation at specific
            promoters by targeted steric blockage of DNA methyltransferase with
            CRISPR/dCas9.
  JOURNAL   Nat Commun. 2021 Sep 29;12(1):5711. doi: 10.1038/s41467-021-25991-9.
  PUBMED    34588447
REFERENCE   2 (bases 1 to 6960)
  AUTHORS   .
  TITLE     Direct Submission
  JOURNAL   Exported Feb 18, 2022 from SnapGene Server 1.1.58
            http://www.snapgene.com
FEATURES             Location/Qualifiers
     source          1..6960
                     /organism="synthetic DNA construct"
                     /mol_type="other DNA"
     promoter        1..227
                     /label=RSV promoter
                     /note="Rous sarcoma virus enhancer/promoter"
     LTR             228..408
                     /label=5' LTR (truncated)
                     /note="truncated 5' long terminal repeat (LTR) from HIV-1"
     misc_feature    455..580
                     /label=HIV-1 Psi
                     /note="packaging signal of human immunodeficiency virus
                     type 1"
     misc_feature    1073..1306
                     /label=RRE
                     /note="The Rev response element (RRE) of HIV-1 allows for
                     Rev-dependent mRNA export from the nucleus to the
                     cytoplasm."
     CDS             1491..1535
                     /codon_start=1
                     /product="antigenic peptide corresponding to amino acids
                     655 to 669 of the HIV envelope protein gp41 (Lutje Hulsik
                     et al., 2013)"
                     /label=gp41 peptide
                     /note="recognized by the 2H10 single-chain llama nanobody"
                     /translation="KNEQELLELDKWASL"
     protein_bind    1827..1851
                     /gene="mutant version of attB"
                     /label=attB2
                     /bound_moiety="BP Clonase(TM)"
                     /note="recombination site for the Gateway(R) BP reaction"
     misc_RNA        complement(1863..1938)
                     /label=gRNA scaffold
                     /note="guide RNA scaffold for the Streptococcus pyogenes
                     CRISPR/Cas9 system"
     promoter        complement(1967..2207)
                     /label=U6 promoter
                     /note="RNA polymerase III promoter for human U6 snRNA"
     primer_bind     complement(2017..2036)
                     /label=LKO.1 5'
                     /note="Human U6 promoter, forward primer"
     primer_bind     complement(2187..2207)
                     /label=hU6-F
                     /note="Human U6 promoter, forward primer"
     CDS             2344..2385
                     /codon_start=1
                     /product="epitope tag from simian virus 5"
                     /label=V5 tag
                     /translation="GKPIPNPLLGLDST"
     CDS             2395..2412
                     /codon_start=1
                     /product="6xHis affinity tag"
                     /label=6xHis
                     /translation="HHHHHH"
     primer_bind     complement(2435..2452)
                     /label=BGH-rev
                     /note="Bovine growth hormone terminator, reverse primer.
                     Also called BGH reverse"
     primer_bind     complement(2464..2484)
                     /label=pBABE 3'
                     /note="SV40 enhancer, reverse primer for pBABE vectors"
     promoter        2469..2798
                     /label=SV40 promoter
                     /note="SV40 enhancer and early promoter"
     rep_origin      2649..2784
                     /label=SV40 ori
                     /note="SV40 origin of replication"
     CDS             2808..3407
                     /codon_start=1
                     /gene="pac from Streptomyces alboniger"
                     /product="puromycin N-acetyltransferase"
                     /label=PuroR
                     /note="confers resistance to puromycin"
                     /translation="MTEYKPTVRLATRDDVPRAVRTLAAAFADYPATRHTVDPDRHIER
                     VTELQELFLTRVGLDIGKVWVADDGAAVAVWTTPESVEAGAVFAEIGPRMAELSGSRLA
                     AQQQMEGLLAPHRPKEPAWFLATVGVSPDHQGKGLGSAVVLPGVEAAERAGVPAFLETS
                     APRNLPFYERLGFTVTADVEVPEGPRTWCMTRKPGA"
     primer_bind     complement(2808..2827)
                     /label=Puro-R
                     /note="Puromycin resistance gene, reverse primer. Also
                     called puro-variant-R"
     primer_bind     3304..3324
                     /label=Puro-F
                     /note="Puromycin resistance gene, forward primer"
     LTR             3479..3712
                     /label=3' LTR (Delta-U3)
                     /note="self-inactivating 3' long terminal repeat (LTR) from
                     HIV-1"
     polyA_signal    3784..3905
                     /label=SV40 poly(A) signal
                     /note="SV40 polyadenylation signal"
     primer_bind     complement(3821..3840)
                     /label=SV40pA-R
                     /note="SV40 polyA, reverse primer"
     primer_bind     3875..3894
                     /label=EBV-rev
                     /note="SV40 polyA terminator, reverse primer"
     rep_origin      3945..4080
                     /label=SV40 ori
                     /note="SV40 origin of replication"
     primer_bind     complement(4100..4119)
                     /label=T7
                     /note="T7 promoter, forward primer"
     promoter        complement(4101..4119)
                     /label=T7 promoter
                     /note="promoter for bacteriophage T7 RNA polymerase"
     primer_bind     complement(4129..4146)
                     /label=M13 Forward
                     /note="In lacZ gene. Also called M13-F20 or M13 (-21)
                     Forward"
     primer_bind     complement(4129..4145)
                     /label=M13 fwd
                     /note="common sequencing primer, one of multiple similar
                     variants"
     primer_bind     complement(4138..4160)
                     /label=M13/pUC Forward
                     /note="In lacZ gene"
     rep_origin      4287..4742
                     /direction=RIGHT
                     /label=f1 ori
                     /note="f1 bacteriophage origin of replication; arrow
                     indicates direction of (+) strand synthesis"
     primer_bind     complement(4374..4393)
                     /label=F1ori-R
                     /note="F1 origin, reverse primer"
     primer_bind     4584..4605
                     /label=F1ori-F
                     /note="F1 origin, forward primer"
     promoter        4768..4872
                     /gene="bla"
                     /label=AmpR promoter
     CDS             4873..5733
                     /codon_start=1
                     /gene="bla"
                     /product="beta-lactamase"
                     /label=AmpR
                     /note="confers resistance to ampicillin, carbenicillin, and
                     related antibiotics"
                     /translation="MSIQHFRVALIPFFAAFCLPVFAHPETLVKVKDAEDQLGARVGYI
                     ELDLNSGKILESFRPEERFPMMSTFKVLLCGAVLSRIDAGQEQLGRRIHYSQNDLVEYS
                     PVTEKHLTDGMTVRELCSAAITMSDNTAANLLLTTIGGPKELTAFLHNMGDHVTRLDRW
                     EPELNEAIPNDERDTTMPVAMATTLRKLLTGELLTLASRQQLIDWMEADKVAGPLLRSA
                     LPAGWFIADKSGAGERGSRGIIAALGPDGKPSRIVVIYTTGSQATMDERNRQIAEIGAS
                     LIKHW"
     primer_bind     complement(5091..5110)
                     /label=Amp-R
                     /note="Ampicillin resistance gene, reverse primer"
     rep_origin      5904..6492
                     /direction=RIGHT
                     /label=ori
                     /note="high-copy-number ColE1/pMB1/pBR322/pUC origin of
                     replication"
     primer_bind     6393..6412
                     /label=pBR322ori-F
                     /note="pBR322 origin, forward primer"
     primer_bind     6646..6663
                     /label=L4440
                     /note="L4440 vector, forward primer"
     protein_bind    6780..6801
                     /label=CAP binding site
                     /bound_moiety="E. coli catabolite activator protein"
                     /note="CAP binding activates transcription in the presence
                     of cAMP."
     promoter        6816..6846
                     /label=lac promoter
                     /note="promoter for the E. coli lac operon"
     protein_bind    6854..6870
                     /label=lac operator
                     /bound_moiety="lac repressor encoded by lacI"
                     /note="The lac repressor binds to the lac operator to
                     inhibit transcription in E. coli. This inhibition can be
                     relieved by adding lactose or
                     isopropyl-beta-D-thiogalactopyranoside (IPTG)."
     primer_bind     6859..6881
                     /label=M13/pUC Reverse
                     /note="In lacZ gene"
     primer_bind     6878..6894
                     /label=M13 rev
                     /note="common sequencing primer, one of multiple similar
                     variants"
     primer_bind     6878..6894
                     /label=M13 Reverse
                     /note="In lacZ gene. Also called M13-rev"
     primer_bind     6913..6933
                     /label=T3
                     /note="T3 promoter, forward primer"
     promoter        6915..6933
                     /label=T3 promoter
                     /note="promoter for bacteriophage T3 RNA polymerase"
ORIGIN
        1 tgtagtctta tgcaatactc ttgtagtctt gcaacatggt aacgatgagt tagcaacatg
       61 ccttacaagg agagaaaaag caccgtgcat gccgattggt ggaagtaagg tggtacgatc
      121 gtgccttatt aggaaggcaa cagacgggtc tgacatggat tggacgaacc actgaattgc
      181 cgcattgcag agatattgta tttaagtgcc tagctcgata cataaacggg tctctctggt
      241 tagaccagat ctgagcctgg gagctctctg gctaactagg gaacccactg cttaagcctc
      301 aataaagctt gccttgagtg cttcaagtag tgtgtgcccg tctgttgtgt gactctggta
      361 actagagatc cctcagaccc ttttagtcag tgtggaaaat ctctagcagt ggcgcccgaa
      421 cagggacttg aaagcgaaag ggaaaccaga ggagctctct cgacgcagga ctcggcttgc
      481 tgaagcgcgc acggcaagag gcgaggggcg gcgactggtg agtacgccaa aaattttgac
      541 tagcggaggc tagaaggaga gagatgggtg cgagagcgtc agtattaagc gggggagaat
      601 tagatcgcga tgggaaaaaa ttcggttaag gccaggggga aagaaaaaat ataaattaaa
      661 acatatagta tgggcaagca gggagctaga acgattcgca gttaatcctg gcctgttaga
      721 aacatcagaa ggctgtagac aaatactggg acagctacaa ccatcccttc agacaggatc
      781 agaagaactt agatcattat ataatacagt agcaaccctc tattgtgtgc atcaaaggat
      841 agagataaaa gacaccaagg aagctttaga caagatagag gaagagcaaa acaaaagtaa
      901 gaccaccgca cagcaagcgg ccgctgatct tcagacctgg aggaggagat atgagggaca
      961 attggagaag tgaattatat aaatataaag tagtaaaaat tgaaccatta ggagtagcac
     1021 ccaccaaggc aaagagaaga gtggtgcaga gagaaaaaag agcagtggga ataggagctt
     1081 tgttccttgg gttcttggga gcagcaggaa gcactatggg cgcagcgtca atgacgctga
     1141 cggtacaggc cagacaatta ttgtctggta tagtgcagca gcagaacaat ttgctgaggg
     1201 ctattgaggc gcaacagcat ctgttgcaac tcacagtctg gggcatcaag cagctccagg
     1261 caagaatcct ggctgtggaa agatacctaa aggatcaaca gctcctgggg atttggggtt
     1321 gctctggaaa actcatttgc accactgctg tgccttggaa tgctagttgg agtaataaat
     1381 ctctggaaca gatttggaat cacacgacct ggatggagtg ggacagagaa attaacaatt
     1441 acacaagctt aatacactcc ttaattgaag aatcgcaaaa ccagcaagaa aagaatgaac
     1501 aagaattatt ggaattagat aaatgggcaa gtttgtggaa ttggtttaac ataacaaatt
     1561 ggctgtggta tataaaatta ttcataatga tagtaggagg cttggtaggt ttaagaatag
     1621 tttttgctgt actttctata gtgaatagag ttaggcaggg atattcacca ttatcgtttc
     1681 agacccacct cccaaccccg aggggacccg acaggcccga aggaatagaa gaagaaggtg
     1741 gagagagaga cagagacaga tccattcgat tagtgaacgg atctcgacgg tatcggatcc
     1801 agtgtggtgg aattcgccct ttaatgccaa ctttgtacaa gaaagctggg tctagaaaaa
     1861 aagcaccgac tcggtgccac tttttcaagt tgataacgga ctagccttat tttaacttgc
     1921 tatttctagc tctaaaactg agttagctct ggtagtgcgg tgtttcgtcc tttccacaag
     1981 atatataaag ccaagaaatc gaaatacttt caagttacgg taagcatatg atagtccatt
     2041 ttaaaacata attttaaaac tgcaaactac ccaagaaatt attactttct acgtcacgta
     2101 ttttgtacta atatctttgt gtttacagtc aaattaattc taattatctc tctaacagcc
     2161 ttgtatcgta tatgcaaata tgaaggaatc atgggaaata ggccctcttc ctgcccgacc
     2221 ttggtaccgg atccagtcga ctgaattggt tcctttaaag cctgcttttt tgtacaaagg
     2281 gcgaattctg cagatatcca gcacagtggc ggccgctcga gtctagaggg cccgcggttc
     2341 gaaggtaagc ctatccctaa ccctctcctc ggtctcgatt ctacgcgtac cggtcatcat
     2401 caccatcacc attgagttta aacctgctga tcagcctcga ctgtgccttc tagtcgaccc
     2461 tgtggaatgt gtgtcagtta gggtgtggaa agtccccagg ctccccagca ggcagaagta
     2521 tgcaaagcat gcatctcaat tagtcagcaa ccaggtgtgg aaagtcccca ggctccccag
     2581 caggcagaag tatgcaaagc atgcatctca attagtcagc aaccatagtc ccgcccctaa
     2641 ctccgcccat cccgccccta actccgccca gttccgccca ttctccgccc catggctgac
     2701 taattttttt tatttatgca gaggccgagg ccgcctcggc ctctgagcta ttccagaagt
     2761 agtgaggagg cttttttgga ggcctaggct tttgcaaaaa gcttaccatg accgagtaca
     2821 agcccacggt gcgcctcgcc acccgcgacg acgtccccag ggccgtacgc accctcgccg
     2881 ccgcgttcgc cgactacccc gccacgcgcc acaccgtcga tccggaccgc cacatcgagc
     2941 gggtcaccga gctgcaagaa ctcttcctca cgcgcgtcgg gctcgacatc ggcaaggtgt
     3001 gggtcgcgga cgacggcgcc gcggtggcgg tctggaccac gccggagagc gtcgaagcgg
     3061 gggcggtgtt cgccgagatc ggcccgcgca tggccgagtt gagcggttcc cggctggccg
     3121 cgcagcaaca gatggaaggc ctcctggcgc cgcaccggcc caaggagccc gcgtggttcc
     3181 tggccaccgt cggcgtctcg cccgaccacc agggcaaggg tctgggcagc gccgtcgtgc
     3241 tccccggagt ggaggcggcc gagcgcgccg gggtgcccgc cttcctggag acctccgcgc
     3301 cccgcaacct ccccttctac gagcggctcg gcttcaccgt caccgccgac gtcgaggtgc
     3361 ccgaaggacc gcgcacctgg tgcatgaccc gcaagcccgg tgcctgaggt acctttaaga
     3421 ccaatgactt acaaggcagc tgtagatctt agccactttt taaaagaaaa ggggggactg
     3481 gaagggctaa ttcactccca acgaagacaa gatctgcttt ttgcttgtac tgggtctctc
     3541 tggttagacc agatctgagc ctgggagctc tctggctaac tagggaaccc actgcttaag
     3601 cctcaataaa gcttgccttg agtgcttcaa gtagtgtgtg cccgtctgtt gtgtgactct
     3661 ggtaactaga gatccctcag acccttttag tcagtgtgga aaatctctag cagtagtagt
     3721 tcatgtcatc ttattattca gtatttataa cttgcaaaga aatgaatatc agagagtgag
     3781 aggaacttgt ttattgcagc ttataatggt tacaaataaa gcaatagcat cacaaatttc
     3841 acaaataaag catttttttc actgcattct agttgtggtt tgtccaaact catcaatgta
     3901 tcttatcatg tctggctcta gctatcccgc ccctaactcc gcccatcccg cccctaactc
     3961 cgcccagttc cgcccattct ccgccccatg gctgactaat tttttttatt tatgcagagg
     4021 ccgaggccgc ctcggcctct gagctattcc agaagtagtg aggaggcttt tttggaggcc
     4081 tagggacgta cccaattcgc cctatagtga gtcgtattac gcgcgctcac tggccgtcgt
     4141 tttacaacgt cgtgactggg aaaaccctgg cgttacccaa cttaatcgcc ttgcagcaca
     4201 tccccctttc gccagctggc gtaatagcga agaggcccgc accgatcgcc cttcccaaca
     4261 gttgcgcagc ctgaatggcg aatgggnnnn nnnnnnnnnn nnnnnnnnnn nnnnnnnnnn
     4321 nnnnnnnnnn nnnnnnnnnn nnnnnnnnnn nnnnnnnnnn nnnnnnnnnn nnnnnnnnnn
     4381 nnnnnnnnnn nnnnnnnnnn nnnnnnnnnn cnnnnnnnnn nnnnnnnnnn nnnnnnnnnn
     4441 nnnnnnnnnn nnnnnnnnnn nnnnnnnnnn nnnnnnnnnn nnnnnnnnnn nnnnnnnnnn
     4501 nnannnnnnn nnnnnnnnnn nnnnnnnnnn nnnnnnnnnn nnnnnnnnnn nncctttgac
     4561 gttggagtcc acgttcttta atagtggact cttgttccaa actggaacaa cactcaaccc
     4621 tatctcggtc tattcttttg atttataagg gattttgccg atttcggcct attggttaaa
     4681 aaatgagctg atttaacaaa aatttaacgc gaattttaac aaaatattaa cgcttacaat
     4741 ttaggtggca cttttcgggg aaatgtgcgc ggaaccccta tttgtttatt tttctaaata
     4801 cattcaaata tgtatccgct catgagacaa taaccctgat aaatgcttca ataatattga
     4861 aaaaggaaga gtatgagtat tcaacatttc cgtgtcgccc ttattccctt ttttgcggca
     4921 ttttgccttc ctgtttttgc tcacccagaa acgctggtga aagtaaaaga tgctgaagat
     4981 cagttgggtg cacgagtggg ttacatcgaa ctggatctca acagcggtaa gatccttgag
     5041 agttttcgcc ccgaagaacg ttttccaatg atgagcactt ttaaagttct gctatgtggc
     5101 gcggtattat cccgtattga cgccgggcaa gagcaactcg gtcgccgcat acactattct
     5161 cagaatgact tggttgagta ctcaccagtc acagaaaagc atcttacgga tggcatgaca
     5221 gtaagagaat tatgcagtgc tgccataacc atgagtgata acactgcggc caacttactt
     5281 ctgacaacga tcggaggacc gaaggagcta accgcttttt tgcacaacat gggggatcat
     5341 gtaactcgcc ttgatcgttg ggaaccggag ctgaatgaag ccataccaaa cgacgagcgt
     5401 gacaccacga tgcctgtagc aatggcaaca acgttgcgca aactattaac tggcgaacta
     5461 cttactctag cttcccggca acaattaata gactggatgg aggcggataa agttgcagga
     5521 ccacttctgc gctcggccct tccggctggc tggtttattg ctgataaatc tggagccggt
     5581 gagcgtgggt ctcgcggtat cattgcagca ctggggccag atggtaagcc ctcccgtatc
     5641 gtagttatct acacgacggg gagtcaggca actatggatg aacgaaatag acagatcgct
     5701 gagataggtg cctcactgat taagcattgg taactgtcag accaagttta ctcatatata
     5761 ctttagattg atttaaaact tcatttttaa tttaaaagga tctaggtgaa gatccttttt
     5821 gataatctca tgaccaaaat cccttaacgt gagttttcgt tccactgagc gtcagacccc
     5881 gtagaaaaga tcaaaggatc ttcttgagat cctttttttc tgcgcgtaat ctgctgcttg
     5941 caaacaaaaa aaccaccgct accagcggtg gtttgtttgc cggatcaaga gctaccaact
     6001 ctttttccga aggtaactgg cttcagcaga gcgcagatac caaatactgt tcttctagtg
     6061 tagccgtagt taggccacca cttcaagaac tctgtagcac cgcctacata cctcgctctg
     6121 ctaatcctgt taccagtggc tgctgccagt ggcgataagt cgtgtcttac cgggttggac
     6181 tcaagacgat agttaccgga taaggcgcag cggtcgggct gaacgggggg ttcgtgcaca
     6241 cagcccagct tggagcgaac gacctacacc gaactgagat acctacagcg tgagctatga
     6301 gaaagcgcca cgcttcccga agggagaaag gcggacaggt atccggtaag cggcagggtc
     6361 ggaacaggag agcgcacgag ggagcttcca gggggaaacg cctggtatct ttatagtcct
     6421 gtcgggtttc gccacctctg acttgagcgt cgatttttgt gatgctcgtc aggggggcgg
     6481 agcctatgga aaaacgccag caacgcggcc tttttacggt tcctggcctt ttgctggcct
     6541 tttgctcaca tgttctttcc tgcgttatcc cctgattctg tggataaccg tattaccgcc
     6601 tttgagtgag ctgataccgc tcgccgcagc cgaacgaccg agcgcagcga gtcagtgagc
     6661 gaggaagcgg aagagcgccc aatacgcaaa ccgcctctcc ccgcgcgttg gccgattcat
     6721 taatgcagct ggcacgacag gtttcccgac tggaaagcgg gcagtgagcg caacgcaatt
     6781 aatgtgagtt agctcactca ttaggcaccc caggctttac actttatgct tccggctcgt
     6841 atgttgtgtg gaattgtgag cggataacaa tttcacacag gaaacagcta tgaccatgat
     6901 tacgccaagc gcgcaattaa ccctcactaa agggaacaaa agctggagct gcaagcttaa
//
